Addgene plasmid #180362: pSIN-Arkadia-gRNA2
Purpose: targeting mouse Arkadia gene
Depositing lab: Dan Littman. Depositing organization: NYU Grossman School of Medicine. Publication: Arkadia-SKI/SnoN signaling differentially regulates TGF-beta-induced iTreg and Th17 cell differentiation. Xu H, Wu L, Nguyen HH, Mesa KR, Raghavan V, Episkopou V, Littman DR. J Exp Med. 2021 Nov 1;218(11). pii: 212614. doi: 10.1084/jem.20210777. Epub 2021 Sep 2. PubMed 34473197.
Backbone
  Vector backbone: pSIN
  Backbone size w/o insert (bp): 7099
  Total vector size (bp): 7058
  Modifications to backbone: The retroviral sgRNA expression vector pSIN-U6-sgRNA-EF1as-Thy1.1-P2A-Neo was generated by mutating a pSIN vector backbone and the 5′ LTR to remove BbsI sites and assembling a hU6-BbsI-filler-BbsI-tracr EF1as-Thy1.1-P2A-Neo cassette downstream from the packaging signal
  Vector type: Mammalian Expression, Retroviral
Growth in bacteria
  Bacterial resistance: Ampicillin, 100 μg/mL
  Growth temperature: 37°C
  Growth strain: NEB Stable ; Stbl3
  Copy number: High Copy
Gene/Insert
  Gene/Insert name: Arkadia targeting gRNA (alt name: RNF111)
  gRNA/shRNA sequence: GCATCTTTCAATTGTTCCCT
  Species: M. musculus (mouse)
  Entrez Gene: Rnf111 (a.k.a. ARK, Arkadia)
  Promoter: human U6
  Cloning method: Restriction Enzyme; 5′ cloning site BbsI (destroyed during cloning); 3′ cloning site BbsI (destroyed during cloning)
  Sequencing primers: 5′ LKO.1-5'
Terms and licenses: Academic/Nonprofit Terms; Industry Terms: Not Available to Industry
How to cite: pSIN-Arkadia-gRNA2 was a gift from Dan Littman (Addgene plasmid # 180362 ; http://n2t.net/addgene:180362 ; RRID:Addgene_180362)
