[The description below was written by a language model from this plasmid's Addgene catalogue record and pLannotate feature annotations shown in this document.]
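Description:
pSIN-Arkadia-gRNA2 is a self-inactivating gammaretroviral vector for delivering a CRISPR guide RNA against the mouse Arkadia gene (Rnf111) into mammalian cells. It derives from the pSIN-U6-sgRNA-EF1as-Thy1.1-P2A-Neo backbone, in which BbsI sites in the backbone and 5′ LTR were removed so that guide oligonucleotides could be cloned between two BbsI sites, replacing a filler fragment; both sites were destroyed during cloning. In bacteria the roughly 7.1 kb plasmid replicates from a high-copy ColE1/pUC-type origin and is selected with ampicillin through the β-lactamase gene. Recombination-reduced strains are listed for its propagation, as is common for plasmids carrying LTR repeats.

The viral genome is transcribed in packaging cells from a CMV enhancer/promoter fused to a truncated 5′ LTR, followed by a packaging signal and a truncated, start-codon-less gag segment that aids encapsidation. Downstream, the human U6 RNA polymerase III promoter drives the Arkadia-targeting spacer joined to the Streptococcus pyogenes Cas9 guide scaffold. A separate cassette uses the short EF-1α core promoter to express the surface marker Thy1.1 (CD90.1) linked through a P2A peptide to the neomycin phosphotransferase gene, so transduced cells can be identified or sorted by antibody staining, or selected with G418. The 3′ LTR lacks U3, so after reverse transcription and integration the provirus has no LTR promoter activity and expression relies on the internal promoters. The plasmid encodes no Cas9, which must be supplied by the target cells or a separate construct. The associated publication concerns Arkadia-SKI/SnoN signalling in TGF-β-induced iTreg and Th17 cell differentiation, which suggests the vector was used to disrupt Arkadia in mouse T cells.
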