Features (pLannotate 1.2.2; 19 found; start..end, strand, type, name):
    543..647     -  promoter       AmpR promoter: bla
    833..1212    +  enhancer       CMV enhancer: human cytomegalovirus immediate early enhancer
   1213..1416    +  promoter       CMV promoter: human cytomegalovirus (CMV) immediate early promoter
   1417..1592    +  LTR            5' LTR (truncated): truncated long terminal repeat from Moloney murine sarcoma virus
   1714..1988    +  misc_feature   MESV Ψ (fragment): packaging signal of murine embryonic stem cell virus
   2055..2470    +  CDS            gag (truncated): truncated Moloney murine leukemia virus (MMLV) gag gene lacking the start codon
   2517..2757    +  promoter       U6 promoter: RNA polymerase III promoter for human U6 snRNA
   2786..2861    +  misc_RNA       gRNA scaffold: guide RNA scaffold for the Streptococcus pyogenes CRISPR/Cas9 system
   2968..3179    +  promoter       EF-1α core promoter: core promoter for human elongation factor EF-1α
   3199..3684    +  CDS            Thy1.1: mouse GPI-anchored cell surface glycoprotein of the immunoglobulin superfamily This allele of Thy1 is also known as CD90.1.
   3751..4542    +  CDS            neo: KKA2_KLEPN - Also known as kan, nptII. Experimental evidence at protein level: Swiss-Prot protein existence level 1. Resistance to kanamycin, neomycin, paromomycin, ribostamycin, butirosin and gentamicin B. From Klebsiella pneumoniae.
   4555..4624    +  CDS            env (fragment): murine leukemia virus gPr80 envelope polyprotein precursor; env; proteolytically cleaved into gp70SU and p15TM subunits
   4666..5091    +  LTR            3' LTR (ΔU3): self-inactivating 3' long terminal repeat (LTR) from Moloney murine leukemia virus
   5160..5200    +  CDS            rop (fragment): Rop protein, which maintains plasmids at low copy number; rop
   5302..5340    +  misc_feature   bom (fragment): basis of mobility region from pBR322
   5357..5686    +  promoter       SV40 promoter: SV40 enhancer and early promoter
   5692..5793    +  misc_feature   bom (fragment): basis of mobility region from pBR322
   5979..6567    -  rep_origin     ori: high-copy-number ColE1/pMB1/pBR322/pUC origin of replication
   6738..542     -  CDS            AmpR (across the origin): β-lactamase; bla; confers resistance to ampicillin, carbenicillin, and related antibiotics
>Addgene plasmid #180362 | pSIN-Arkadia-gRNA2 | addgene full sequence | sequence record 364053 | Addgene NGS Result
GGCATCGTGGTGTCACGCTCGTCGTTTGGTATGGCTTCATTCAGCTCCGGTTCCCAACGATCAAGGCGAG
TTACATGATCCCCCATGTTGTGCAAAAAAGCGGTTAGCTCCTTCGGTCCTCCGATCGTTGTCAGAAGTAA
GTTGGCCGCAGTGTTATCACTCATGGTTATGGCAGCACTGCATAATTCTCTTACTGTCATGCCATCCGTA
AGATGCTTTTCTGTGACTGGTGAGTACTCAACCAAGTCATTCTGAGAATAGTGTATGCGGCGACCGAGTT
GCTCTTGCCCGGCGTCAACACGGGATAATACCGCGCCACATAGCAGAACTTTAAAAGTGCTCATCATTGG
AAAACGTTCTTCGGGGCGAAAACTCTCAAGGATCTTACCGCTGTTGAGATCCAGTTCGATGTAACCCACT
CGTGCACCCAACTGATCTTCAGCATCTTTTACTTTCACCAGCGTTTCTGGGTGAGCAAAAACAGGAAGGC
AAAATGCCGCAAAAAAGGGAATAAGGGCGACACGGAAATGTTGAATACTCATACTCTTCCTTTTTCAATA
TTATTGAAGCATTTATCAGGGTTATTGTCTCATGAGCGGATACATATTTGAATGTATTTAGAAAAATAAA
CAAATAGGGGTTCCGCGCACATTTCCCCGAAAAGTGCCACCTGACGTCTAAGAAACCATTATTATCATGA
CATTAACCTATAAAAATAGGCGTATCACGAGGCCCTTTCGTGTTCAAGAATTAGCTTGGCCATTGCATAC
GTTGTATCCATATCATAATATGTACATTTATATTGGCTCATGTCCAACATTACCGCCATGTTGACATTGA
TTATTGACTAGTTATTAATAGTAATCAATTACGGGGTCATTAGTTCATAGCCCATATATGGAGTTCCGCG
TTACATAACTTACGGTAAATGGCCCGCCTGGCTGACCGCCCAACGACCCCCGCCCATTGACGTCAATAAT
GACGTATGTTCCCATAGTAACGCCAATAGGGACTTTCCATTGACGTCAATGGGTGGAGTATTTACGGTAA
ACTGCCCACTTGGCAGTACATCAAGTGTATCATATGCCAAGTACGCCCCCTATTGACGTCAATGACGGTA
AATGGCCCGCCTGGCATTATGCCCAGTACATGACCTTATGGGACTTTCCTACTTGGCAGTACATCTACGT
ATTAGTCATCGCTATTACCATGGTGATGCGGTTTTGGCAGTACATCAATGGGCGTGGATAGCGGTTTGAC
TCACGGGGATTTCCAAGTCTCCACCCCATTGACGTCAATGGGAGTTTGTTTTGGCACCAAAATCAACGGG
ACTTTCCAAAATGTCGTAACAACTCCGCCCCATTGACGCAAATGGGCGGTAGGCGTGTACGGTGGGAGGT
CTATATAAGCAGAGCTCAATAAAAGAGCCCACAACCCCTCACTCGGCGCGCCAGTCCTCCGATAGACTGC
GTCGCCCGGGTACCCGTATTCCCAATAAAGCCTCTTGCTGTTTGCATCCGAATCGTGGTCTCGCTGTTCC
TTGGGAGGGTCTCCTCTGAGTGATTGACTACCCACGACGGGGGTCTTTCATTTGGGGGCTCGTCCGGGAT
TTGGAGACCCCTGCCCAGGGACCACCGACCCACCACCGGGAGGTAAGCTGGCCAGCAACTTATCTGTGTC
TGTCCGATTGTCTAGTGTCTATGTTTGATGTTATGCGCCTGCGTCTGTACTAGTTAGCTAACTAGCTCTG
TATCTGGCGGACCCGTGGTGGAACTGACGAGTTCTGAACACCCGGCCGCAACCCTGGGAGACGTCCCAGG
GACTTTGGGGGCCGTTTTTGTGGCCCGACCTGAGGAAGGGAGTCGATGTGGAATCCGACCCCGTCAGGAT
ATGTGGTTCTGGTAGGAGACGAGAACCTAAAACAGTTCCCGCCTCCGTCTGAATTTTTGCTTTCGGTTTG
GAACCGAAGCCGCGCGTCTTGTCTGCTGCAGCGCTGCAGCATCGTTCTGTGTTGTCTCTGTCTGACTGTG
TTTCTGTATTTGTCTGAAAATTAGGGCCAGACTGTTACCACTCCCTTAAGTTTGACCTTAGGTCACTGGA
AAGATGTCGAGCGGATCGCTCACAACCAGTCGGTAGATGTCAAGAAGAGACGTTGGTTACCTTCTGCTCT
GCAGAATGGCCAACCTTTAACGTCGGATGGCCGCGAGACGGCACCTTTAACCGAGACCTCATCACCCAGG
TTAAGATCAAGGTCTTTTCACCTGGCCCGCATGGACACCCAGACCAGGTCCCCTACATCGTGACCTGGGA
AGCCTTGGCTTTTGACCCCCCTCCCTGGGTCAAGCCCTTTGTACACCCTAAGCCTCCGCCTCCTCTTCCT
CCATCCGCCCCGTCTCTCCCCCTTGAACCTCCTCGTTCGACCCCGCCTCGATCCTCCCTTTATCCAGCCC
TCACTCCTTCTCTAGGCGCCGGAATTGAAGATCTTTAATTAACGATCTATCGATTCTAGATCTAGAGAGG
GCCTATTTCCCATGATTCCTTCATATTTGCATATACGATACAAGGCTGTTAGAGAGATAATTAGAATTAA
TTTGACTGTAAACACAAAGATATTAGTACAAAATACGTGACGTAGAAAGTAATAATTTCTTGGGTAGTTT
GCAGTTTTAAAATTATGTTTTAAAATGGACTATCATATGCTTACCGTAACTTGAAAGTATTTCGATTTCT
TGGCTTTATATATCTTGTGGAAAGGACGAAACACCGCATCTTTCAATTGTTCCCTGTTTTAGAGCTAGAA
ATAGCAAGTTAAAATAAGGCTAGTCCGTTATCAACTTGAAAAAGTGGCACCGAGTCGGTGCTTTTTTGAA
TTTAGATCTTGAGACAAGGTGCCGGGCCGGGAATTCGGCGAATTGGGCCCGACGTCGCATGCTCCCGGCC
CCTCGAGTGGCTCCGGTGCCCGTCAGTGGGCAGAGCGCACATCGCCCACAGTCCCCGAGAAGTTGGGGGG
AGGGGTCGGCAATTGAACCGGTGCCTAGAGAAGGTGGCGCGGGGTAAACTGGGAAAGTGATGTCGTGTAC
TGGCTCCGCCTTTTTCCCGAGGGTGGGGGAGAACCGTATATAAGTGCAGTAGTCGCCGTGAACGTTCTTT
TTCGCAACGGGTTTGCCGCCAGAACACAGGTGTCGTGACGCGGCCACCATGAACCCAGCCATCAGCGTCG
CTCTCCTGCTCTCAGTCTTGCAGGTGTCCCGAGGGCAGAAGGTGACCAGCCTGACAGCCTGCCTGGTGAA
CCAAAACCTTCGCCTGGACTGCCGCCATGAGAATAACACCAAGGATAACTCCATCCAGCATGAGTTCAGC
CTGACCCGAGAGAAGAGGAAGCACGTGCTCTCAGGCACCCTCGGGATACCCGAGCACACGTACCGCTCCC
GCGTCACCCTCTCCAACCAGCCCTATATCAAGGTCCTTACCCTAGCCAACTTCACCACCAAGGATGAGGG
CGACTACTTTTGTGAGCTTCGAGTCTCGGGCGCGAATCCCATGAGCTCCAATAAAAGTATCAGTGTGTAT
AGAGACAAACTGGTCAAGTGTGGCGGCATAAGCCTGCTGGTTCAGAACACATCCTGGATGCTGCTGCTGC
TGCTTTCCCTCTCCCTCCTCCAAGCCCTGGACTTCATTTCTCTGGGCAGCGGCGCCACCAACTTCAGCCT
GCTGAAGCAGGCCGGCGACGTGGAGGAGAACCCCGGCCCCATGATTGAACAAGATGGATTGCACGCAGGT
TCTCCGGCCGCTTGGGTGGAGAGGCTATTCGGCTATGACTGGGCACAACAGACAATCGGCTGCTCTGATG
CCGCCGTGTTCCGGCTGTCAGCGCAGGGGCGCCCGGTTCTTTTTGTCAAGACCGACCTGTCCGGTGCCCT
GAATGAACTGCAGGACGAGGCAGCGCGGCTATCGTGGCTGGCCACGACGGGCGTTCCTTGCGCAGCTGTG
CTCGACGTTGTCACTGAAGCGGGAAGGGACTGGCTGCTATTGGGCGAAGTGCCGGGGCAGGATCTCCTGT
CATCTCACCTTGCTCCTGCCGAGAAAGTATCCATCATGGCTGATGCAATGCGGCGGCTGCATACGCTTGA
TCCGGCTACCTGCCCATTCGACCACCAAGCGAAACATCGCATCGAGCGAGCACGTACTCGGATGGAAGCC
GGTCTTGTCGATCAGGATGATCTGGACGAAGAGCATCAGGGGCTCGCGCCAGCCGAACTGTTCGCCAGGC
TCAAGGCGCGCATGCCCGACGGCGAGGATCTCGTCGTGACCCATGGCGATGCCTGCTTGCCGAATATCAT
GGTGGAAAATGGCCGCTTTTCTGGATTCATCGACTGTGGCCGGCTGGGTGTGGCGGACCGCTATCAGGAC
ATAGCGTTGGCTACCCGTGATATTGCTGAAGAGCTTGGCGGCGAATGGGCTGACCGCTTCCTCGTGCTTT
ACGGTATCGCCGCTCCCGATTCGCAGCGCATCGCCTTCTATCGCCTTCTTGACGAGTTCTTCTGATTAGA
TATCATCAGTGGTCCAGGCTCTAGTTTTGACTCAACAATATCACCAGCTGAAGCCTATAGAGTACGAGCC
ATAGATAAAATAAAAGATTTTATTTAGTCTCCAGAAAAAGGGGGGAATGAAAGACCCCACCTGTAGGTTT
GGCAAGCTAGCTTAAGTAACGCCATTTTGCAAGGCATGGAAAAATACATAACTGAGAATAGAGAAGTTCA
GATCAAGGTCAGGAACAGATGGAACAGGGTCGACCCTAGAGAACCATCAGATGTTTCCAGGGTGCCCCAA
GGACCTGAAATGACCCTGTGCCTTATTTGAACTAACCAATCAGTTCGCTTCTCGCTTCTGTTCGCGCGCT
TCTGCTCCCCGAGCTCAATAAAAGAGCCCACAACCCCTCACTCGGGGCGCCAGTCCTCCGATTGACTGAG
TCGCCCGGGTACCCGTGTATCCAATAAACCCTCTTGCAGTTGCATCCGACTTGTGGTCTCGCTGTTCCTT
GGGAGGGTCTCCTCTGAGTGATTGACTACCCGTCAGCGGGGGTCTTTCATTTGGGGGCTCGTCCGGGATC
GGGAGACCCCTGCCCAGGGACCACCGACCCACCACCGGGAGGTAAGCTGGCTGCCTCGCGCGTTTCGGTG
ATGACGGTGAAAACCTCTGACACATGCAGCTCCCGGAGACGGTCACAGCTTGTCTGTAAGCGGATGCCGG
GAGCAGACAAGCCCGTCAGGGCGCGTCAGCGGGTGTTGGCGGGTGTCGGGGCGCAGCCATGACCCAGTCA
CGTAGCGATAGCGGAGTGTAGATCCGGCTGTGGAATGTGTGTCAGTTAGGGTGTGGAAAGTCCCCAGGCT
CCCCAGCAGGCAGAAGTATGCAAAGCATGCATCTCAATTAGTCAGCAACCAGGTGTGGAAAGTCCCCAGG
CTCCCCAGCAGGCAGAAGTATGCAAAGCATGCATCTCAATTAGTCAGCAACCATAGTCCCGCCCCTAACT
CCGCCCATCCCGCCCCTAACTCCGCCCAGTTCCGCCCATTCTCCGCCCCATGGCTGACTAATTTTTTTTA
TTTATGCAGAGGCCGAGGCCGCCTCGGCCTCTGAGCTATTCCAGAAGTAGTGAGGAGGCTTTTTTGGAGG
CCTAGGCTTTTGCAAAAAGCTTACTGGCTTAACTATGCGGCATCAGAGCAGATTGTACTGAGAGTGCACC
ATATGCGGTGTGAAATACCGCACAGATGCGTAAGGAGAAAATACCGCATCAGGCGCTCTTCCGCTTCCTC
GCTCACTGACTCGCTGCGCTCGGTCGTTCGGCTGCGGCGAGCGGTATCAGCTCACTCAAAGGCGGTAATA
CGGTTATCCACAGAATCAGGGGATAACGCAGGAAAGAACATGTGAGCAAAAGGCCAGCAAAAGGCCAGGA
ACCGTAAAAAGGCCGCGTTGCTGGCGTTTTTCCATAGGCTCCGCCCCCCTGACGAGCATCACAAAAATCG
ACGCTCAAGTCAGAGGTGGCGAAACCCGACAGGACTATAAAGATACCAGGCGTTTCCCCCTGGAAGCTCC
CTCGTGCGCTCTCCTGTTCCGACCCTGCCGCTTACCGGATACCTGTCCGCCTTTCTCCCTTCGGGAAGCG
TGGCGCTTTCTCATAGCTCACGCTGTAGGTATCTCAGTTCGGTGTAGGTCGTTCGCTCCAAGCTGGGCTG
TGTGCACGAACCCCCCGTTCAGCCCGACCGCTGCGCCTTATCCGGTAACTATCGTCTTGAGTCCAACCCG
GTAAGACACGACTTATCGCCACTGGCAGCAGCCACTGGTAACAGGATTAGCAGAGCGAGGTATGTAGGCG
GTGCTACAGAGTTCTTGAAGTGGTGGCCTAACTACGGCTACACTAGAAGGACAGTATTTGGTATCTGCGC
TCTGCTGAAGCCAGTTACCTTCGGAAAAAGAGTTGGTAGCTCTTGATCCGGCAAACAAACCACCGCTGGT
AGCGGTGGTTTTTTTGTTTGCAAGCAGCAGATTACGCGCAGAAAAAAAGGATCTCAAGAAGATCCTTTGA
TCTTTTCTACGGGGTCTGACGCTCAGTGGAACGAAAACTCACGTTAAGGGATTTTGGTCATGAGATTATC
AAAAAGGATCTTCACCTAGATCCTTTTAAATTAAAAATGAAGTTTTAAATCAATCTAAAGTATATATGAG
TAAACTTGGTCTGACAGTTACCAATGCTTAATCAGTGAGGCACCTATCTCAGCGATCTGTCTATTTCGTT
CATCCATAGTTGCCTGACTCCCCGTCGTGTAGATAACTACGATACGGGAGGGCTTACCATCTGGCCCCAG
TGCTGCAATGATACCGCGAGACCCACGCTCACCGGCTCCAGATTTATCAGCAATAAACCAGCCAGCCGGA
AGGGCCGAGCGCAGAAGTGGTCCTGCAACTTTATCCGCCTCCATCCAGTCTATTAATTGTTGCCGGGAAG
CTAGAGTAAGTAGTTCGCCAGTTAATAGTTTGCGCAACGTTGTTGCCATTGCTGCA
